>Addgene plasmid #115050 | AT1G75640 X061_pECIA2 | addgene full sequence | sequence record 297021 | Addgene NGS Result
GTAAAACGACGGCCAGTGAATTAATTCGTTGCAGGACAGGATGTGGTGCCCGATGTGACTAGCTCTTTGC
TGCAGGCCGTCCTATCCTCTGGTTCCGATAAGAGACCCAGAACTCCGGCCCCCCACCGCCCACCGCCACC
CCCATACATATGTGGTACGCAAGTAAGAGTGCCTGCGCATGCCCCATGTGCCCCACCAAGAGCTTTGCAT
CCCATACAAGTCCCCAAAGTGGAGAACCGAACCAATTCTTCGCGGGCAGAACAAAAGCTTCTGCACACGT
CTCCACTCGAATTTGGAGCCGGCCGGCGTGTGCAAAAGAGGTGAATCGAACGAAAGACCCGTGTGTAAAG
CCGCGTTTCCAAAATGTATAAAACCGAGAGCATCTGGCCAATGTGCATCAGTTGTGGTCAGCAGCAAAAT
CAAGTGAATCATCTCAGTGCAACTAAAGGGGGGATCCGATCTCAATATGAAGTTATGCATATTACTGGCC
GTCGTGGCCTTTGTTGGCCTCTCGCTCGGGTCATCAGAGACTCAAGCACTCACATCTTTCAAACTCTCTC
TCCACGACCCTCTAGGAGCTCTCGAGTCCTGGAATCAATCATCTCCATCAGCTCCATGCGACTGGCACGG
CGTTTCTTGCTTCTCCGGCCGTGTCCGTGAGCTTCGTCTTCCTCGTCTCCACCTCACCGGCCACCTCAGT
CCTCGACTCGGTGAGTTGACTCAGCTCCGTAAACTAAGTCTTCACACCAACGACATAAACGGCGCCGTTC
CTTCGTCTCTCTCTCGTTGTGTCTTCCTTAGAGCTCTTTATCTTCACTACAACTCCTTCTCCGGCGATTT
TCCACCGGAGATACTGAATCTACGAAACCTCCAGGTCCTCAACGCTGCTCACAACTCACTCACCGGAAAT
CTATCCGACGTCACAGTCTCGAAGAGCCTTCGTTACGTCGATTTGTCTTCCAATGCAATATCCGGTAAGA
TTCCGGCGAATTTCTCAGCGGATTCATCTCTCCAGCTCATCAACCTCTCGTTCAACCACTTCTCCGGTGA
GATCCCGGCTACATTGGGACAACTACAAGACCTCGAGTATCTCTGGCTAGACTCAAACCAATTACAAGGC
ACAATACCATCCGCATTAGCCAACTGTTCATCGCTTATACACTTCAGCGTAACCGGTAATCACCTCACCG
GTTTAATTCCGGTTACTTTAGGCACGATTCGAAGCCTGCAGGTGATTTCATTATCGGAGAATTCATTTAC
CGGTACAGTTCCGGTTAGTCTTCTATGTGGTTATTCAGGTTACAATTCCTCCATGCGAATCATTCAATTA
GGAGTTAATAACTTCACGGGAATAGCTAAGCCGTCAAATGCAGCTTGCGTGAACCCTAATTTGGAGATTC
TCGACATTCACGAGAATCGCATTAATGGCGATTTTCCCGCGTGGTTGACTGATTTGACCTCTTTAGTGGT
TTTGGATATTTCTGGAAACGGTTTCTCCGGTGGTGTTACGGCTAAAGTTGGGAACTTGATGGCGCTTCAG
GAGCTGAGAGTAGCTAACAATTCACTTGTTGGAGAAATTCCGACGAGTATCCGTAATTGCAAATCGTTAA
GAGTCGTTGATTTCGAAGGAAACAAGTTCTCGGGTCAGATTCCGGGTTTTCTAAGTCAGTTACGGAGCCT
GACAACGATATCTCTTGGAAGAAACGGGTTCTCGGGTCGGATTCCATCGGATCTTCTCAGCTTGTACGGA
CTCGAGACATTGAATCTCAATGAAAATCATCTCACCGGAGCAATACCGTCGGAGATAACAAAGCTAGCTA
ATCTTACCATCCTTAATCTCAGTTTCAACAGATTCTCCGGCGAAGTTCCGTCCAATGTGGGTGATCTGAA
AAGCTTGAGTGTTCTCAACATAAGTGGATGCGGGTTAACGGGTCGGATACCGGTTAGCATTAGCGGATTA
ATGAAGCTTCAGGTTTTGGATATAAGTAAACAGAGAATCTCTGGTCAGTTACCAGTCGAACTATTTGGTT
TACCGGATCTTCAAGTGGTTGCTCTTGGAAACAACTTGCTCGGCGGCGTCGTACCGGAAGGTTTCAGCAG
CTTGGTTAGTCTTAAGTACTTAAATCTCAGTTCCAACTTATTCTCCGGACATATCCCAAAGAACTATGGA
TTTCTCAAGTCATTACAAGTGCTTTCGTTGTCTCACAATCGAATATCCGGTACAATCCCGCCGGAGATTG
GGAATTGTTCCAGTCTTGAGGTTCTTGAGCTTGGTTCTAATAGTTTAAAGGGTCACATTCCGGTTTACGT
TTCCAAGTTGTCTCTTTTGAAGAAGCTTGATTTGAGTCACAACAGTTTAACAGGGAGTATTCCGGATCAG
ATTTCTAAGGATTCTTCTCTAGAATCTCTCCTGCTTAATTCGAATTCTCTATCGGGTCGAATACCGGAAT
CTTTATCAAGATTGACGAATCTAACCGCGTTGGATCTTTCGTCGAACAGATTGAATTCCACTATACCATC
AAGTCTCTCTCGGCTTCGTTTCTTGAACTATTTCAACTTATCAAGAAACAGTTTGGAAGGGGAGATTCCA
GAAGCTCTAGCTGCGCGTTTCACTAACCCGACCGTCTTTGTCAAGAACCCGGGACTCTGCGGTAAACCGC
TTGGTATAGAATGTCCAAACGTTCGAAGGAGAAGAAGAAGAAAGCTACTGGAGGTGCTGTTCCAGGGACC
AGGGAGCGACAAAACTCACACATGCCCACCGTGCCCAGCACCTGAACTCCTGGGGGGACCGTCAGTCTTC
CTCTTCCCCCCAAAACCCAAGGACACCCTCATGATCTCCCGGACCCCTGAGGTCACATGCGTGGTGGTGG
ACGTGAGCCACGAAGACCCTGAGGTCAAGTTCAACTGGTACGTGGACGGCGTGGAGGTGCATAATGCCAA
GACAAAGCCGCGGGAGGAGCAGTACAACAGCACGTACCGTGTGGTCAGCGTCCTCACCGTCCTGCACCAG
GACTGGCTGAATGGCAAGGAGTACAAGTGCAAGGTCTCCAACAAAGCCCTCCCAGCCCCCATCGAGAAAA
CCATCTCCAAAGCCAAAGGGCAGCCCCGAGAACCACAGGTGTACACCCTGCCCCCATCCCGGGAGGAGAT
GACCAAGAACCAGGTCAGCCTGACCTGCCTGGTCAAAGGCTTCTATCCCAGCGACATCGCCGTGGAGTGG
GAGAGCAATGGGCAGCCGGAGAACAACTACAAGACCACGCCTCCCGTGCTGGACTCCGACGGCTCCTTCT
TCCTCTACAGCAAGCTCACCGTGGACAAGAGCAGGTGGCAGCAGGGGAACGTCTTCTCATGCTCCGTGAT
GCATGAGGGTCTGCACAACCACTACACGCAGAAGAGCCTCTCCCTGTCTCCGGGTAAATCTAGAGGGCCC
TTCGAAGGTAAGCCTATCCCTAACCCTCTCCTCGGTCTCGATTCTACGCGTACCGGTCATCATCACCATC
ACCATTGAGTTTAAACCCGCTGATCAGCCTCGACTGTGCCTTCTAAGGCCTGAGCTCGCTGATCAGCCTC
GATCGAGGATCCAGACATGATAAGATACATTGATGAGTTTGGACAAACCACAACTAGAATGCAGTGAAAA
AAATGCTTTATTTGTGAAATTTGTGATGCTATTGCTTTATTTGTAACCATTATAAGCTGCAATAAACAAG
TTAACAACAACAATTGCATTCATTTTATGTTTCAGGTTCAGGGGGAGGTGTGGGAGGTTTTTTAAAGCAA
GTAAAACCTCTACAAATGTGGTATGGCTGATTATGATCAGTCGACCTGCAGGCATGCAAGCTTGGCGTAA
TCATGGTCATAGCTGTTTCCTGTGTGAAATTGTTATCCGCTCACAATTCCACACAACATACGAGCCGGAA
GCATAAAGTGTAAAGCCTGGGGTGCCTAATGAGTGAGCTAACTCACATTAATTGCGTTGCGCTCACTGCC
CGCTTTCCAGTCGGGAAACCTGTCGTGCCAGCTGCATTAATGAATCGGCCAACGCGCGGGGAGAGGCGGT
TTGCGTATTGGGCGCTCTTCCGCTTCCTCGCTCACTGACTCGCTGCGCTCGGTCGTTCGGCTGCGGCGAG
CGGTATCAGCTCACTCAAAGGCGGTAATACGGTTATCCACAGAATCAGGGGATAACGCAGGAAAGAACAT
GTGAGCAAAAGGCCAGCAAAAGGCCAGGAACCGTAAAAAGGCCGCGTTGCTGGCGTTTTTCCATAGGCTC
CGCCCCCCTGACGAGCATCACAAAAATCGACGCTCAAGTCAGAGGTGGCGAAACCCGACAGGACTATAAA
GATACCAGGCGTTTCCCCCTGGAAGCTCCCTCGTGCGCTCTCCTGTTCCGACCCTGCCGCTTACCGGATA
CCTGTCCGCCTTTCTCCCTTCGGGAAGCGTGGCGCTTTCTCATAGCTCACGCTGTAGGTATCTCAGTTCG
GTGTAGGTCGTTCGCTCCAAGCTGGGCTGTGTGCACGAACCCCCCGTTCAGCCCGACCGCTGCGCCTTAT
CCGGTAACTATCGTCTTGAGTCCAACCCGGTAAGACACGACTTATCGCCACTGGCAGCAGCCACTGGTAA
CAGGATTAGCAGAGCGAGGTATGTAGGCGGTGCTACAGAGTTCTTGAAGTGGTGGCCTAACTACGGCTAC
ACTAGAAGAACAGTATTTGGTATCTGCGCTCTGCTGAAGCCAGTTACCTTCGGAAAAAGAGTTGGTAGCT
CTTGATCCGGCAAACAAACCACCGCTGGTAGCGGTGGTTTTTTTGTTTGCAAGCAGCAGATTACGCGCAG
AAAAAAAGGATCTCAAGAAGATCCTTTGATCTTTTCTACGGGGTCTGACGCTCAGTGGAACGAAAACTCA
CGTTAAGGGATTTTGGTCATGAGATTATCAAAAAGGATCTTCACCTAGATCCTTTTAAATTAAAAATGAA
GTTTTAAATCAATCTAAAGTATATATGAGTAAACTTGGTCTGACAGTTACCAATGCTTAATCAGTGAGGC
ACCTATCTCAGCGATCTGTCTATTTCGTTCATCCATAGTTGCCTGACTCCCCGTCGTGTAGATAACTACG
ATACGGGAGGGCTTACCATCTGGCCCCAGTGCTGCAATGATACCGCGAGACCCACGCTCACCGGCTCCAG
ATTTATCAGCAATAAACCAGCCAGCCGGAAGGGCCGAGCGCAGAAGTGGTCCTGCAACTTTATCCGCCTC
CATCCAGTCTATTAATTGTTGCCGGGAAGCTAGAGTAAGTAGTTCGCCAGTTAATAGTTTGCGCAACGTT
GTTGCCATTGCTACAGGCATCGTGGTGTCACGCTCGTCGTTTGGTATGGCTTCATTCAGCTCCGGTTCCC
AACGATCAAGGCGAGTTACATGATCCCCCATGTTGTGCAAAAAAGCGGTTAGCTCCTTCGGTCCTCCGAT
CGTTGTCAGAAGTAAGTTGGCCGCAGTGTTATCACTCATGGTTATGGCAGCACTGCATAATTCTCTTACT
GTCATGCCATCCGTAAGATGCTTTTCTGTGACTGGTGAGTACTCAACCAAGTCATTCTGAGAATAGTGTA
TGCGGCGACCGAGTTGCTCTTGCCCGGCGTCAATACGGGATAATACCGCGCCACATAGCAGAACTTTAAA
AGTGCTCATCATTGGAAAACGTTCTTCGGGGCGAAAACTCTCAAGGATCTTACCGCTGTTGAGATCCAGT
TCGATGTAACCCACTCGTGCACCCAACTGATCTTCAGCATCTTTTACTTTCACCAGCGTTTCTGGGTGAG
CAAAAACAGGAAGGCAAAATGCCGCAAAAAAGGGAATAAGGGCGACACGGAAATGTTGAATACTCATACT
CTTCCTTTTTCAATATTATTGAAGCATTTATCAGGGTTATTGTCTCATGAGCGGATACATATTTGAATGT
ATTTAGAAAAATAAACAAATAGGGGTTCCGCGCACATTTCCCCGAAAAGTGCCACCTGACGTCTAAGAAA
CCATTATTATCATGACATTAACCTATAAAAATAGGCGTATCACGAGGCCCTTTCGTCTCGCGCGTTTCGG
TGATGACGGTGAAAACCTCTGACACATGCAGCTCCCGGAGACGGTCACAGCTTGTCTGTAAGCGGATGCC
GGGAGCAGACAAGCCCGTCAGGGCGCGTCAGCGGGTGTTGGCGGGTGTCGGGGCTGGCTTAACTATGCGG
CATCAGAGCAGATTGTACTGAGAGTGCACCATATGCGGTGTGAAATACCGCACAGATGCGTAAGGAGAAA
ATACCGCATCAGGCGCCATTCGCCATTCAGGCTGCGCAACTGTTGGGAAGGGCGATCGGTGCGGGCCTCT
TCGCTATTACGCCAGCTGGCGAAAGGGGGATGTGCTGCAAGGCGATTAAGTTGGGTAACGCCAGGGTTTT
CCCAGTCACGACGTT
Features (pLannotate 1.2.2; 18 found; start..end, strand, type, name):
     23..449     +  promoter       MT promoter: Drosophila metallothionein promoter
    467..520     +  sig_peptide    BiP signal sequence: Drosophila BiP signal sequence
    524..790     +  CDS            Y4361_ARATH (fragment): Experimental evidence at protein level: Swiss-Prot protein existence level 1. From Arabidopsis thaliana (Mouse-ear cress).
   2738..3418    +  CDS            IGHG1 (fragment): IGHG1_HUMAN - Experimental evidence at protein level: Swiss-Prot protein existence level 1. Constant region of immunoglobulin heavy chains. Immunoglobulins, also known as antibodies, are membrane-bound or secreted glycoproteins produced by B lymphocytes. In the recognition phase of humoral immunity, the membrane-bound immunoglobulins serve as receptors which, upon binding of a specific antigen, trigger the clonal expansion and differentiation of B lymphocytes into immunoglobulins- secreting plasma cells. Secreted immunoglobulins mediate the effector phase of humoral immunity, which results in
   3437..3478    +  CDS            V5 tag: epitope tag from simian virus 5
   3578..3712    -  polyA_signal   SV40 poly(A) signal: SV40 polyadenylation signal
   3735..3819    -  CDS            large T antigen (fragment): large T antigen from SV40 (simian virus 40)
   3819..3843    +  misc_feature   MCS (fragment): pUC18/19 multiple cloning site
   3880..3896    -  protein_bind   lac operator: The lac repressor binds to the lac operator to inhibit transcription in E. coli. This inhibition can be relieved by adding lactose or isopropyl-β-D-thiogalactopyranoside (IPTG). lac repressor encoded by lacI
   3904..3934    -  promoter       lac promoter: promoter for the E. coli lac operon
   3949..3970    -  protein_bind   CAP binding site: CAP binding activates transcription in the presence of cAMP. E. coli catabolite activator protein
   3983..4075    -  CDS            lacI (fragment): lac repressor; lacI; The lac repressor binds to the lac operator to inhibit transcription in E. coli. This inhibition can be relieved by adding lactose or isopropyl-β-D-thiogalactopyranoside (IPTG).
   4258..4846    -  rep_origin     ori: high-copy-number ColE1/pMB1/pBR322/pUC origin of replication
   5017..5877    -  CDS            AmpR: β-lactamase; bla; confers resistance to ampicillin, carbenicillin, and related antibiotics
   5878..5982    -  promoter       AmpR promoter: bla
   6077..6112    +  CDS            rop (fragment): Rop protein, which maintains plasmids at low copy number; rop
   6214..6313    +  misc_feature   bom (fragment): basis of mobility region from pBR322
   6319..21      -  CDS            lacZα (fragment) (across the origin): LacZα fragment of β-galactosidase; lacZ fragment
