[The description below was written by a language model from this plasmid's Addgene catalogue record and pLannotate feature annotations shown in this document.]
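Description:
AT1G75640 X061_pECIA2 is an insect-cell expression plasmid built on the pECIA2 backbone for secreted production of a plant receptor ectodomain in Drosophila cell culture. It is maintained in E. coli as a high-copy plasmid through a ColE1/pUC-type origin and selected with ampicillin via the β-lactamase gene. The remaining bacterial annotations (lac promoter/operator, and fragments of lacZα, lacI, rop and bom) are residual cloning-vector sequence with no evident role in expression.

The expression cassette is driven by the Drosophila metallothionein promoter, which is induced by copper sulfate. Downstream, a Drosophila BiP signal sequence directs the product into the secretory pathway. It is followed by the extracellular domain of the Arabidopsis thaliana leucine-rich repeat receptor kinase encoded by AT1G75640, which was inserted by ligation-independent cloning. The automated annotation labels only a short stretch at the start of this insert, matching it to a related Arabidopsis protein. The unannotated span between that match and the Fc region presumably holds the rest of the ectodomain. The insert is fused at its C terminus to a human IgG1 Fc fragment, a V5 epitope and a hexahistidine tag. The His tag is stated in the record but not picked up in the feature table. An SV40 polyadenylation signal is annotated downstream of the cassette.

The plasmid is designated the "bait" vector and is meant to be paired with the corresponding pECIA14 "prey" construct for the same gene. The set comes from a study mapping an extracellular interaction network among Arabidopsis LRR receptor kinases. The Fc fusion and epitope tags offer handles for capturing, detecting or purifying the secreted ectodomain, although the record does not describe the assay format itself.
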