Addgene plasmid #115050: AT1G75640 X061_pECIA2
Purpose: Bait vector AT1G75640 X061_pECIA2 should be used with prey vector AT1G75640 X061_pECIA14.
Depositing lab: Youssef Belkhadir. Depositing organization: Gregor Mendel Institute of Molecular Plant Biology. Publication: An extracellular network of Arabidopsis leucine-rich repeat receptor kinases. Smakowska-Luzan E, Mott GA, Parys K, Stegmann M, Howton TC, Layeghifard M, Neuhold J, Lehner A, Kong J, Grunwald K, Weinberger N, Satbhai SB, Mayer D, Busch W, Madalinski M, Stolt-Bergner P, Provart NJ, Mukhtar MS, Zipfel C, Desveaux D, Guttman DS, Belkhadir Y. Nature. 2018 Jan 18;553(7688):342-346. doi: 10.1038/nature25184. Epub 2018 Jan 10. PubMed 29320478.
Backbone
  Vector backbone: pECIA2
  Backbone manufacturer: Chris Garcia (Addgene plasmid # 47032)
  Vector type: Insect Expression
Growth in bacteria
  Bacterial resistance: Ampicillin, 100 μg/mL
  Growth temperature: 37°C
  Growth strain: DH5alpha
  Copy number: High Copy
Gene/Insert
  Gene/Insert name: AT1G75640
  Species: A. thaliana (mustard weed)
  Entrez Gene: AT1G75640 (a.k.a. AT1G75640, F10A5.16, F10A5_16)
  Promoter: Metallothionein (Copper-Inducible)
  Tag / fusion protein: Fc, V5 and hexahistidine tags (C terminal on backbone)
  Cloning method: Ligation Independent Cloning
Terms and licenses: Academic/Nonprofit Terms; Industry Terms: Not Available to Industry
Depositor comments: Plasmid for secreted expression in Drosophila cell culture by induction via CuSO4. Insert is an extracellular domain of indicated LRR-RK, C-terminally tagged with Fc, V5 and hexahistidine tags. Insert Protein Sequence: SSETQALTSFKLSLHDPLGALESWNQSSPSAPCDWHGVSCFSGRVRELRLPRLHLTGHLSPRLGELTQLRKLSLHTNDINGAVPSSLSRCVFLRALYLHYNSFSGDFPPEILNLRNLQVLNAAHNSLTGNLSDVTVSKSLRYVDLSSNAISGKIPANFSADSSLQLINLSFNHFSGEIPATLGQLQDLEYLWLDSNQLQGTIPSALANCSSLIHFSVTGNHLTGLIPVTLGTIRSLQVISLSENSFTGTVPVSLLCGYSGYNSSMRIIQLGVNNFTGIAKPSNAACVNPNLEILDIHENRINGDFPAWLTDLTSLVVLDISGNGFSGGVTAKVGNLMALQELRVANNSLVGEIPTSIRNCKSLRVVDFEGNKFSGQIPGFLSQLRSLTTISLGRNGFSGRIPSDLLSLYGLETLNLNENHLTGAIPSEITKLANLTILNLSFNRFSGEVPSNVGDLKSLSVLNISGCGLTGRIPVSISGLMKLQVLDISKQRISGQLPVELFGLPDLQVVALGNNLLGGVVPEGFSSLVSLKYLNLSSNLFSGHIPKNYGFLKSLQVLSLSHNRISGTIPPEIGNCSSLEVLELGSNSLKGHIPVYVSKLSLLKKLDLSHNSLTGSIPDQISKDSSLESLLLNSNSLSGRIPESLSRLTNLTALDLSSNRLNSTIPSSLSRLRFLNYFNLSRNSLEGEIPEALAARFTNPTVFVKNPGLCGKPLGIECPNVRRRRRRKL
How to cite: AT1G75640 X061_pECIA2 was a gift from Youssef Belkhadir (Addgene plasmid # 115050 ; http://n2t.net/addgene:115050 ; RRID:Addgene_115050)
